>Addgene plasmid #205272 | pMSSM59: pCMV-HA-NLS-SpuFz1-D300R | addgene full sequence | sequence record 403611 | Addgene NGS Result
CGTTACATAACTTACGGTAAATGGCCCGCCTGGCTGACCGCCCAACGACCCCCGCCCATTGACGTCAATA
ATGACGTATGTTCCCATAGTAACGCCAATAGGGACTTTCCATTGACGTCAATGGGTGGAGTATTTACGGT
AAACTGCCCACTTGGCAGTACATCAAGTGTATCATATGCCAAGTACGCCCCCTATTGACGTCAATGACGG
TAAATGGCCCGCCTGGCATTATGCCCAGTACATGACCTTATGGGACTTTCCTACTTGGCAGTACATCTAC
GTATTAGTCATCGCTATTACCATGGTGATGCGGTTTTGGCAGTACATCAATGGGCGTGGATAGCGGTTTG
ACTCACGGGGATTTCCAAGTCTCCACCCCATTGACGTCAATGGGAGTTTGTTTTGGCACCAAAATCAACG
GGACTTTCCAAAATGTCGTAACAACTCCGCCCCATTGACGCAAATGGGCGGTAGGCGTGTACGGTGGGAG
GTCTATATAAGCAGAGCTGGTTTAGTGAACCGTCAGATCCGCTAGCGCTACCGGACTCAGATCGCCACCA
TGTACCCCTACGACGTGCCAGACTACGCCCCTGCGGCAAAAAAGAAAAAGTTGGACGGCGGCTCTGGCGG
CGGAGGATCTGGCGGAGGTGGAAGCGGAGGACCGCCTAAGAAGAAGCAGAAGCTGGAACGGCTGAAGAAA
CTGGACAAGCCCACACTGCACACCTGTAACAAGACCAGCTTCGCCAAGGCCTTCCTGCCTAACGAGACAT
ACCGGCAGCGGCTGCTGGACTATATCGCCATCATTCACCAGCTGGCCGACCACGCCTCTCACGCCCTGAA
GTTTTACATCCTGAGCACCTCCACCAGCAGCTTCCCTGTGGTGCACGAGGATACCATCGAGGCCATCCTG
TACCTGCTGAACAAGGGCGAAGCCTGGCATCCCAGAAAAGAGGCCAAGAAGGCCTGGCGGGATTGCCTGC
TGCCTTACGTGCAGAGATACTGCCAGATCGTGGGCTTCATTCACCCCAACCTGAGAGGCGAGCAGCAGAG
CATCAACTACCTGACCGTGTCCATGATGACCAACCTGAAAGTGAACGTGCAAGAGCACTTCATGCAGATG
CTGCTGCGGTACATCAATCTGCGCTTCGACGTGAAGGGCCAGAAGCAGAGACTGCCTCCTAAGAGCGACG
CCCGCAAGGCCTTTTTCACCCGGCTGAGATACCTGAAGTCCGTGTTCCTGTTCGACGTGGTGCCCGAGCT
GGAATTCCTGGACGATCTGACCCCTCTGGAAAGCGAGGTGCTGGAAGAGATCTGGTCCCTGGACCTGCCT
TTTCTGCCCAACGATCCTCTGGCCTACGCCATCGTGGCCGATCCTATGAGCTTCTTCCCAGCCTACTGCA
AGCTGAGCGGCCTGTACGAGCAGTACGGCTTCCAGCGGTTTAGCGCCATTCCTCTGCGGAGAAGCCTGAT
CCAGTCTCACGTGCGGATCGACACCATCATCCTGTATCAGCACATCCTGTGCATCACCAGACGGGACGCC
GAGACAGTGGAAAAGCGCGACCTGTGGATGAGAGTGTGCAACCTGTGCACCAAAGCCTTCCGGTCCAGAT
GCGGCATGCACTTCGAGGGCAGCATCACAACAGATGGCGCCAGCGTGTCCGTGTACCTGAAACACCCTGA
GGCCGATAAGTACGGCAAGAGAGGCGCCAGAAAGTCCGCCAATACTGTGGCCGCCGAAGTGAAGGCCCTG
TACGTGGAAAACAACCTGCCTGCCTGTAGAGCCGCCGAGAACGTGGTGGTCATCGACCCCAACAAGCGGG
ATATCCTGTACTGCCAGGACAGCAACGGCACCACCTTCAGATACACCGCCAACCAGAGAGCCGTGGAAAC
CGGCAGCAGAAGATTCGCCAAGCGGCGGGAAGCCATGAAGGAAGAAGCCGGCGTTGACCTGATCGAGAGC
AGAATCCCTAGCCACAAGACCATGAACCTGATGGACTTCACCAGATACCTGCTCGTGCGGAGAGCCGACT
GGGACAGACGGAAAGAGTTCTACTCTCACCCCGCTCACACCCGGTGGAAGTGGCACAGCTTCATCAACCG
GCAGAAGTCCGAGAGCGACCTGATCAGCAACATGCGGAACAAATACGGCGAGAACTTCACCGTGGTCATG
GGCGATTGGAGCGACGCTGGAAGAACCGCCAGATTCCAGACCAGCAGCAAGACCAAAGGCTGGCGGACCC
TGTTCAAGCGGAACCGGATCGATTGCTTCCTGCTGGACGAGTACAAGACCTCCAGCGTGTGCCCTAGATG
CAGCAGCAGCGAGTTCGTGGAAAAGAAGTTCAAGACCCGGCCTCACAGCAGACCCTGGCGAAGAAGAGAG
GGCAAGATCGAGAAGGTGCACGGCCTGCTGGGCTGCACCAATCCTAATTGTCTGCAGCAGGCCTGGACCA
GCGGCATGAGATACTGGAACCGGGACATGCTGAGCACATGCAACATGCTGCTGATCGTGCGGTCCATGCT
GGATGGCCATGGCAGACCTGAGGTGTTCTCTAGATCTGTGCCTGCCGTGGCCTGACTAGCATAACCCCTT
GGGGCGCACTCCTCAGGTGCAGGCTGCCTATCAGAAGGTGGTGGCTGGTGTGGCCAATGCCCTGGCTCAC
AAATACCACTGAGATCTTTTTCCCTCTGCCAAAAATTATGGGGACATCATGAAGCCCCTTGAGCATCTGA
CTTCTGGCTAATAAAGGAAATTTATTTTCATTGCAATAGTGTGTTGGAATTTTTTGTGTCTCTCACTCGG
AAGGACATATGGGAGGGCAAATCATTTAAAACATCAGAATGAGTATTTGGTTTAGAGTTTGGCAACATAT
GCCCATATGCTGGCTGCCATGAACAAAGGTTGGCTATAAAGAGGTCATCAGTATATGAAACAGCCCCCTG
CTGTCCATTCCTTATTCCATAGAAAAGCCTTGACTTGAGGTTAGATTTTTTTTATATTTTGTTTTGTGTT
ATTTTTTTCTTTAACATCCCTAAAATTTTCCTTACATGTTTTACTAGCCAGATTTTTCCTCCTCTCCTGA
CTACTCCCAGTCATAGCTGTCCCTCTTCTCTTATGGAGATCCCTCGACCTGCAGCCCAAGCTTGGCGTAA
TCATGGTCATAGCTGTTTCCTGTGTGAAATTGTTATCCGCTCACAATTCCACACAACATACGAGCCGGAA
GCATAAAGTGTAAAGCCTGGGGTGCCTAATGAGTGAGCTAACTCACATTAATTGCGTTGCGCTCACTGCC
CGCTTTCCAGTCGGGAAACCTGTCGTGCCAGCGGATCCGCATCTCAATTAGTCAGCAACCATAGTCCCGC
CCCTAACTCCGCCCATCCCGCCCCTAACTCCGCCCAGTTCCGCCCATTCTCCGCCCCATGGCTGACTAAT
TTTTTTTATTTATGCAGAGGCCGAGGCCGCCTCGGCCTCTGAGCTATTCCAGAAGTAGTGAGGAGGCTTT
TTTGGAGGCCTAGGCTTTTGCAAAAAGCTAACTTGTTTATTGCAGCTTATAATGGTTACAAATAAAGCAA
TAGCATCACAAATTTCACAAATAAAGCATTTTTTTCACTGCATTCTAGTTGTGGTTTGTCCAAACTCATC
AATGTATCTTATCATGTCTGGATCCGCTGCATTAATGAATCGGCCAACGCGCGGGGAGAGGCGGTTTGCG
TATTGGGCGCTCTTCCGCTTCCTCGCTCACTGACTCGCTGCGCTCGGTCGTTCGGCTGCGGCGAGCGGTA
TCAGCTCACTCAAAGGCGGTAATACGGTTATCCACAGAATCAGGGGATAACGCAGGAAAGAACATGTGAG
CAAAAGGCCAGCAAAAGGCCAGGAACCGTAAAAAGGCCGCGTTGCTGGCGTTTTTCCATAGGCTCCGCCC
CCCTGACGAGCATCACAAAAATCGACGCTCAAGTCAGAGGTGGCGAAACCCGACAGGACTATAAAGATAC
CAGGCGTTTCCCCCTGGAAGCTCCCTCGTGCGCTCTCCTGTTCCGACCCTGCCGCTTACCGGATACCTGT
CCGCCTTTCTCCCTTCGGGAAGCGTGGCGCTTTCTCATAGCTCACGCTGTAGGTATCTCAGTTCGGTGTA
GGTCGTTCGCTCCAAGCTGGGCTGTGTGCACGAACCCCCCGTTCAGCCCGACCGCTGCGCCTTATCCGGT
AACTATCGTCTTGAGTCCAACCCGGTAAGACACGACTTATCGCCACTGGCAGCAGCCACTGGTAACAGGA
TTAGCAGAGCGAGGTATGTAGGCGGTGCTACAGAGTTCTTGAAGTGGTGGCCTAACTACGGCTACACTAG
AAGAACAGTATTTGGTATCTGCGCTCTGCTGAAGCCAGTTACCTTCGGAAAAAGAGTTGGTAGCTCTTGA
TCCGGCAAACAAACCACCGCTGGTAGCGGTGGTTTTTTTGTTTGCAAGCAGCAGATTACGCGCAGAAAAA
AAGGATCTCAAGAAGATCCTTTGATCTTTTCTACGGGGTCTGACGCTCAGTGGAACGAAAACTCACGTTA
AGGGATTTTGGTCATGAGATTATCAAAAAGGATCTTCACCTAGATCCTTTTAAATTAAAAATGAAGTTTT
AAATCAATCTAAAGTATATATGAGTAAACTTGGTCTGACAGTTACCAATGCTTAATCAGTGAGGCACCTA
TCTCAGCGATCTGTCTATTTCGTTCATCCATAGTTGCCTGACTCCCCGTCGTGTAGATAACTACGATACG
GGAGGGCTTACCATCTGGCCCCAGTGCTGCAATGATACCGCGAGACCCACGCTCACCGGCTCCAGATTTA
TCAGCAATAAACCAGCCAGCCGGAAGGGCCGAGCGCAGAAGTGGTCCTGCAACTTTATCCGCCTCCATCC
AGTCTATTAATTGTTGCCGGGAAGCTAGAGTAAGTAGTTCGCCAGTTAATAGTTTGCGCAACGTTGTTGC
CATTGCTACAGGCATCGTGGTGTCACGCTCGTCGTTTGGTATGGCTTCATTCAGCTCCGGTTCCCAACGA
TCAAGGCGAGTTACATGATCCCCCATGTTGTGCAAAAAAGCGGTTAGCTCCTTCGGTCCTCCGATCGTTG
TCAGAAGTAAGTTGGCCGCAGTGTTATCACTCATGGTTATGGCAGCACTGCATAATTCTCTTACTGTCAT
GCCATCCGTAAGATGCTTTTCTGTGACTGGTGAGTACTCAACCAAGTCATTCTGAGAATAGTGTATGCGG
CGACCGAGTTGCTCTTGCCCGGCGTCAATACGGGATAATACCGCGCCACATAGCAGAACTTTAAAAGTGC
TCATCATTGGAAAACGTTCTTCGGGGCGAAAACTCTCAAGGATCTTACCGCTGTTGAGATCCAGTTCGAT
GTAACCCACTCGTGCACCCAACTGATCTTCAGCATCTTTTACTTTCACCAGCGTTTCTGGGTGAGCAAAA
ACAGGAAGGCAAAATGCCGCAAAAAAGGGAATAAGGGCGACACGGAAATGTTGAATACTCATACTCTTCC
TTTTTCAATATTATTGAAGCATTTATCAGGGTTATTGTCTCATGAGCGGATACATATTTGAATGTATTTA
GAAAAATAAACAAATAGGGGTTCCGCGCACATTTCCCCGAAAAGTGCCACCTGGGTCGACATTGATTATT
GACTAGTAATAGTAATCAATTACGGGGTCATTAGTTCATAGCCCATATATGGAGTTCCG
Features (pLannotate 1.2.2; 17 found; start..end, strand, type, name):
      1..304     +  enhancer       CMV enhancer: human cytomegalovirus immediate early enhancer
    305..508     +  promoter       CMV promoter: human cytomegalovirus (CMV) immediate early promoter
    531..553     +  misc_feature   MCS (fragment): multiple cloning site
   2576..2595    +  terminator     T7 terminator (fragment): transcription terminator for bacteriophage T7 RNA polymerase
   2598..2669    +  CDS            HBB (fragment): HBB_PONPY - Experimental evidence at transcript level: Swiss-Prot protein existence level 2. Involved in oxygen transport from the lung to the various peripheral tissues. From Pongo pygmaeus (Bornean orangutan).
   2740..2795    +  polyA_signal   β-globin poly(A) signal: rabbit β-globin polyadenylation signal (Gil and Proudfoot, 1987)
   3180..3196    -  protein_bind   lac operator: The lac repressor binds to the lac operator to inhibit transcription in E. coli. This inhibition can be relieved by adding lactose or isopropyl-β-D-thiogalactopyranoside (IPTG). lac repressor encoded by lacI
   3204..3234    -  promoter       lac promoter: promoter for the E. coli lac operon
   3249..3270    -  protein_bind   CAP binding site: CAP binding activates transcription in the presence of cAMP. E. coli catabolite activator protein
   3283..3322    -  CDS            lacI (fragment): lac repressor; lacI; The lac repressor binds to the lac operator to inhibit transcription in E. coli. This inhibition can be relieved by adding lactose or isopropyl-β-D-thiogalactopyranoside (IPTG).
   3329..3351    +  promoter       SV40 promoter (fragment): SV40 enhancer and early promoter
   3375..3510    +  rep_origin     SV40 ori: SV40 origin of replication
   3530..3664    +  polyA_signal   SV40 poly(A) signal: SV40 polyadenylation signal
   3666..3720    -  CDS            lacI (fragment): lac repressor; lacI; The lac repressor binds to the lac operator to inhibit transcription in E. coli. This inhibition can be relieved by adding lactose or isopropyl-β-D-thiogalactopyranoside (IPTG).
   3903..4491    -  rep_origin     ori: high-copy-number ColE1/pMB1/pBR322/pUC origin of replication
   4662..5522    -  CDS            AmpR: β-lactamase; bla; confers resistance to ampicillin, carbenicillin, and related antibiotics
   5523..5627    -  promoter       AmpR promoter: bla
