[The description below was written by a language model from this plasmid's Addgene catalogue record and pLannotate feature annotations shown in this document.]
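Description:
pMSSM59: pCMV-HA-NLS-SpuFz1-D300R is a 5.7 kb mammalian expression plasmid on a pCMV backbone, built to produce a mutant form of the Fanzor protein SpuFz1 from the fungus Spizellomyces punctatus in human cells. It is maintained in E. coli through a high-copy ColE1/pUC-type origin and selected with ampicillin via the β-lactamase (AmpR) gene and its own promoter. The backbone carries no mammalian selection marker, which suits it to transient transfection. It does contain an SV40 origin of replication, flanked by a fragment of the SV40 promoter and an SV40 poly(A) signal, which can support episomal amplification in cells expressing SV40 large T antigen. Residual lac promoter/operator, CAP site and lacI fragments are cloning-vector remnants with no evident role in the design.

The expression cassette begins with the human cytomegalovirus immediate-early enhancer and promoter, followed by a short multiple-cloning-site remnant. The roughly 2 kb stretch downstream is not annotated in the feature table. By position, it corresponds to the human codon-optimized SpuFz1 open reading frame described in the catalogue, carrying an N-terminal HA epitope tag for detection and a nuclear localization signal to direct the protein to the nucleus. Transcripts end at a rabbit β-globin polyadenylation signal, preceded by β-globin-derived sequence and a T7 terminator fragment. The insert carries the substitution D300R, but the record does not state its functional consequence. Fanzor proteins are eukaryotic RNA-guided programmable endonucleases, so this variant is presumably used alongside wild-type SpuFz1 and a separately supplied guide RNA to study or engineer nuclease activity in human cells. No guide RNA cassette is present on this plasmid.
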