Addgene plasmid #205272: pMSSM59: pCMV-HA-NLS-SpuFz1-D300R
Purpose: Human expression vector for human codon optimized N-terminal NLS-tagged SpuFz1-D300R
Depositing lab: Feng Zhang. Depositing organization: Broad Institute. Publication: Fanzor is a eukaryotic programmable RNA-guided endonuclease. Saito M, Xu P, Faure G, Maguire S, Kannan S, Altae-Tran H, Vo S, Desimone A, Macrae RK, Zhang F. Nature. 2023 Jun 28. doi: 10.1038/s41586-023-06356-2. PubMed 37380027.
Backbone
  Vector backbone: pCMV
  Vector type: Mammalian Expression
Growth in bacteria
  Bacterial resistance: Ampicillin, 100 μg/mL
  Growth temperature: 37°C
  Growth strain: DH5alpha
  Copy number: High Copy
Gene/Insert
  Gene/Insert name: SpuFz1
  Species: Spizellomyces punctatus
  Mutation: D300R
  Tag / fusion protein: HA, NLS(Makkerh) (N terminal on insert)
  Cloning method: Gibson Cloning
Terms and licenses: Academic/Nonprofit Terms; Industry Terms: Not Available to Industry
How to cite: pMSSM59: pCMV-HA-NLS-SpuFz1-D300R was a gift from Feng Zhang (Addgene plasmid # 205272 ; http://n2t.net/addgene:205272 ; RRID:Addgene_205272)
